Addgene plasmid #139145: pJBL6668
Purpose: PycbU - TARGET8 - mCherry
Depositing lab: Julius Lucks. Depositing organization: Northwestern University. Publication: Dynamic Control of Gene Expression with Riboregulated Switchable Feedback Promoters. Glasscock CJ, Biggs BW, Lazar JT, Arnold JH, Burdette LA, Valdes A, Kang MK, Tullman-Ercek D, Tyo KEJ, Lucks JB. ACS Synth Biol. 2021 May 21;10(5):1199-1213. doi: 10.1021/acssynbio.1c00015. Epub 2021 Apr 9. PubMed 33834762.
Backbone
  Vector backbone: CloCDF
  Vector type: Bacterial Expression
Growth in bacteria
  Bacterial resistance: Spectinomycin, 50 μg/mL
  Growth temperature: 37°C
  Growth strain: NEB Stable
  Copy number: Low Copy
Gene/Insert
  Gene/Insert name: mCherry
  Species: Synthetic
  Mutation: N/A
  Cloning method: Gibson Cloning
Terms and licenses: Academic/Nonprofit Terms; Industry Terms: Not Available to Industry
Depositor comments: Please visit https://www.biorxiv.org/content/10.1101/529180v1 for bioRxiv preprint.
How to cite: pJBL6668 was a gift from Julius Lucks (Addgene plasmid # 139145 ; http://n2t.net/addgene:139145 ; RRID:Addgene_139145)
