[The description below was written by a language model from this plasmid's Addgene catalogue record and pLannotate feature annotations shown in this document.]
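Description:
pJBL6668 is a small (about 3.6 kb) bacterial expression plasmid built on a CloDF13 (CDF) backbone for use in E. coli. The CloDF13 origin gives low copy number and is compatible with other common origins, so the plasmid can be maintained alongside additional plasmids in the same cell. Selection is by spectinomycin, conferred by the aadA aminoglycoside adenylyltransferase gene (SmR), which in this construct sits directly downstream of a bla (AmpR) promoter. The annotation also picks up a short tetracycline-resistance gene fragment and a CAP binding site near the origin. These appear to be backbone remnants rather than functional elements.

The payload is summarised in the record as PycbU – TARGET8 – mCherry: a red fluorescent reporter placed under the ycbU promoter, with a "TARGET8" element between promoter and coding sequence. The associated publication concerns riboregulated switchable feedback promoters, which suggests that TARGET8 is an RNA regulatory target region allowing a trans-acting RNA, presumably supplied from a compatible plasmid, to gate output from the native promoter. However, the record does not spell out this mechanism. Neither PycbU nor TARGET8 is annotated in the feature table. An E. coli genomic fragment labelled ydfO lies upstream of the reporter and may be part of the promoter-bearing region, though this is not confirmed. The reporter ORF was called mRFP1 by the automated annotation, whereas the catalogue lists mCherry, a closely related DsRed derivative. It is followed by tandem rrnB T1 and T7Te terminators. The construct serves as a fluorescent readout for characterising regulated promoter activity.
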