Features (pLannotate 1.2.2; 9 found; start..end, strand, type, name):
    171..962     -  CDS            SmR: aminoglycoside adenylyltransferase (Murphy, 1985); aadA; confers resistance to spectinomycin and streptomycin
    963..1054    -  promoter       AmpR promoter: bla
   1102..1840    -  rep_origin     CloDF13 ori: Plasmids containing the CloDF13 (CDF) origin of replication can be propagated in E. coli cells that contain additional plasmids with compatible origins.
   1937..2001    -  CDS            TcR (fragment): tetracycline efflux protein; tet; confers resistance to tetracycline
   2016..2037    -  protein_bind   CAP binding site: CAP binding activates transcription in the presence of cAMP. E. coli catabolite activator protein
   2115..2321    +  CDS            ydfO (fragment): YDFO_ECOLI - Experimental evidence at protein level: Swiss-Prot protein existence level 1. From Escherichia coli (strain K12).
   2721..3398    +  CDS            mRFP1: monomeric derivative of DsRed (Campbell et al., 2002)
   3431..3502    +  terminator     rrnB T1 terminator: transcription terminator T1 from the E. coli rrnB gene
   3518..3545    +  terminator     T7Te terminator: phage T7 early transcription terminator
>Addgene plasmid #139145 | pJBL6668 | addgene full sequence | sequence record 275168 | Addgene NGS Result
CTGAAACCTCAGGCATTTGAGAAGCACACGGTCACACTGCTTCCGGTAGTCAATAAACCGGTAAACCAGC
AATAGACATAAGCGGCTATTTAACGACCCTGCCCTGAACCGACGACCGGGTCATCGTGGCCGGATCTTGC
GGCCCCTCGGCTTGAACGAATTGTTAGACATTATTTGCCGACTACCTTGGTGATCTCGCCTTTCACGTAG
TGGACAAATTCTTCCAACTGATCTGCGCGCGAGGCCAAGCGATCTTCTTCTTGTCCAAGATAAGCCTGTC
TAGCTTCAAGTATGACGGGCTGATACTGGGCCGGCAGGCGCTCCATTGCCCAGTCGGCAGCGACATCCTT
CGGCGCGATTTTGCCGGTTACTGCGCTGTACCAAATGCGGGACAACGTAAGCACTACATTTCGCTCATCG
CCAGCCCAGTCGGGCGGCGAGTTCCATAGCGTTAAGGTTTCATTTAGCGCCTCAAATAGATCCTGTTCAG
GAACCGGATCAAAGAGTTCCTCCGCCGCTGGACCTACCAAGGCAACGCTATGTTCTCTTGCTTTTGTCAG
CAAGATAGCCAGATCAATGTCGATCGTGGCTGGCTCGAAGATACCTGCAAGAATGTCATTGCGCTGCCAT
TCTCCAAATTGCAGTTCGCGCTTAGCTGGATAACGCCACGGAATGATGTCGTCGTGCACAACAATGGTGA
CTTCTACAGCGCGGAGAATCTCGCTCTCTCCAGGGGAAGCCGAAGTTTCCAAAAGGTCGTTGATCAAAGC
TCGCCGCGTTGTTTCATCAAGCCTTACGGTCACCGTAACCAGCAAATCAATATCACTGTGTGGCTTCAGG
CCGCCATCCACTGCGGAGCCGTACAAATGTACGGCCAGCAACGTCGGTTCGAGATGGCGCTCGATGACGC
CAACTACCTCTGATAGTTGAGTCGATACTTCGGCGATCACCGCTTCCCTCATACTCTTCCTTTTTCAATA
TTATTGAAGCATTTATCAGGGTTATTGTCTCATGAGCGGATACATATTTGAATGTATTTAGAAAAATAAA
CAAATAGCTAGCTCACTCGGTCGCTACGCTCCGGGCGTGAGACTGCGGCGGGCGCTGCGGACACATACAA
AGTTACCCACAGATTCCGTGGATAAGCAGGGGACTAACATGTGAGGCAAAACAGCAGGGCCGCGCCGGTG
GCGTTTTTCCATAGGCTCCGCCCTCCTGCCAGAGTTCACATAAACAGACGCTTTTCCGGTGCATCTGTGG
GAGCCGTTAGGCTCAACCATGAATCTGACAGTACGGGCGAAACCCGACAGGACTTAAAGATCCCCACCGT
TTCCGGCGGGTCGCTCCCTCTTGCGCTCTCCTGTTCCGACCCTGCCGTTTACCGGATACCTGTTCCGCCT
TTCTCCCTTACGGGAAGTGTGGCGCTTTCTCATAGCTCACACACTGGTATCTCGGCTCGGTGTAGGTCGT
TCGCTCCAAGCTGGGCTGTAAGCAAGAACTCCCCGTTCAGCCCGACTGCTGCGCCTTATCCGGTAACTGT
TCACTTGAGTCCAACCCGGAAAAGCACGGTAAAACGCCACTGGCAGCAGCCATTGGTAACTGGGAGTTCG
CAGAGGATTTGTTTAGCTAAACACGCGGTTGCTCTTGAAGTGTGCGCCAAAGTCCGGCTACACTGGAAGG
ACAGATTTGGTTGCTGTGCTCTGCGAAAGCCAGTTACCACGGTTAAGTCAGTTGGGGAACTGCTTAACCT
TCGATCAAACCACCTCCCCAGGTGGTTTTTTCGTTTACAGGGCAAAAGATTACGCGCAGAAAAAAAGGAT
CTCAAGAAGATCCTTTGATCTTTTCTACTGAACCGCTCTAGATTTCAGTGCAATTTATCTCTTCAAATGT
AGCACCTGAAGTCAGCCCCATACGATATAAGTTGTAATTCTCATGTTAGTCATGCCCCGCGCCCACAGGA
AGGAGCTGACTGGGTTGAAGGCTCTCAAGGGCATCGGTCGAGATCCCGGTGCCTAATGAGTGAGCTAACT
TACATTAATTGCGTTGCGCGAATTCACGAGATCTGCGGATGGGCAGTATTGGCGCTGAACGCCTGCTGGC
GCGTATTCGTGGCGTCAAGAAATACGCATCTTATAGAAACGTCCTATGATAGGTTGAAATCAAGAGAAAT
CACATTTCAGCAATACAGGGAAAATCTTGCTAAAGCAGGAGTTTTCCGATGGATTACAAATATCCACGAA
CATAAAAGATATTACTATACCTTTGATAATTCATTACTATTTACTGAGAGCATTCAGAACACTACACAAA
TCTTTCCACGCTAAATCATAACGTCCGGTTTCTTCCGTGTCAGCACCGGGGTGTTGGCATAATACAATAC
ATGTACGCGCTAAACCCTGTGTGCATCGTTTTTAATTATTCCCGGACACTCCCGCAGAGAAGTTCCCCGT
CAGGGCTGTGGACATAGTTAATCCGGGAATACAATGACGATTCATCGCACCTGGCATACATTAATAAATA
TTAACAATATGAAATTTCAACTCATTGTTTAGGGTTTGTTTAATTTTCTACACATACGATTCTGCGAACT
TCAAAAAGCATCGGGAATAACACCCCATCCTCAATCTCTACCTACTCTCACTTACTCTTATCCTGCGGGG
AATGTATACAGTTCATGTATATATTCCCCGCTTTTTTTTTGGATCTAGGAGGAAGGATCTATGGCGAGTA
GCGAAGACGTTATCAAAGAGTTCATGCGTTTCAAAGTTCGTATGGAAGGTTCCGTTAACGGTCACGAGTT
CGAAATCGAAGGTGAAGGTGAAGGTCGTCCGTACGAAGGTACCCAGACCGCTAAACTGAAAGTTACCAAA
GGTGGTCCGCTGCCGTTCGCTTGGGACATCCTGTCCCCGCAGTTCCAGTACGGTTCCAAAGCTTACGTTA
AACACCCGGCTGACATCCCGGACTACCTGAAACTGTCCTTCCCGGAAGGTTTCAAATGGGAACGTGTTAT
GAACTTCGAAGACGGTGGTGTTGTTACCGTTACCCAGGACTCCTCCCTGCAAGACGGTGAGTTCATCTAC
AAAGTTAAACTGCGTGGTACCAACTTCCCGTCCGACGGTCCGGTTATGCAGAAAAAAACCATGGGTTGGG
AAGCTTCCACCGAACGTATGTACCCGGAAGACGGTGCTCTGAAAGGTGAAATCAAAATGCGTCTGAAACT
GAAAGACGGTGGTCACTACGACGCTGAAGTTAAAACCACCTACATGGCTAAAAAACCGGTTCAGCTGCCG
GGTGCTTACAAAACCGACATCAAACTGGACATCACCTCCCACAACGAAGACTACACCATCGTTGAACAGT
ACGAACGTGCTGAAGGTCGTCACTCCACCGGTGCTTAAGGATCCAAACTCGAGTAAGGATCTCCAGGCAT
CAAATAAAACGAAAGGCTCAGTCGAAAGACTGGGCCTTTCGTTTTATCTGTTGTTTGTCGGTGAACGCTC
TCTACTAGAGTCACACTGGCTCACCTTCGGGTGGGCCTTTCTGCGTTTATA
